>Addgene plasmid #145937 | pAc5.1B-lambdaN-HA-DmBelle_695-798_B | depositor full sequence | sequence record 288382 | Full Sequence
CTTCAAGGAATTAATTCTATATTCTAAAAACACAAATGATACTTCTAAAAAAAATCATGAATGGCATCAA
CTCTGAATCAAATCTTTGCAGATGCACCTACTTCTCATTTCCACTGTCACATCATTTTTCCAGATCTCGC
TGCCTGTTATGTGGCCCACAAACCAAGACACGTTTTATGGCCATTAAAGCTGGCTGATCGTCGCCAAACA
CCAAATACATATCAATATGTACATTCGAGAAAGAAGCGATCAAAGAAGCGTCTTCGGGCGAGTAGGAGAA
TGCGGAGGAGAAGGAGAACGAGCTGATCTAGTATCTCTCCACAATCCAATGCCAACTGACCAACTGGCCA
TATTCGGAGCAATTTGAAGCCAATTTCCATCGCCTGGCGATCGCTCCATTCTTGGCTATATGTTTTTCAC
CGTTCCCGGGGCCATTTTCAAAGACTCGTCGGTAAGATAAGATTGTGTCACTCGCTGTCTCTCTTCATTT
GTCGAAGAATGCTGAGGAATTTCGCGATGACGTCGGCGAGTATTTTGAAGAATGAGAATAATTTGTATTT
ATACGAAAATCAGTTAGTGGAATTTTCTACAAAAACATGTTATCTATAGATAATTTTGTTGCAAAATATG
TTGACTATGACAAAGATTGTATGTATATACCTTTAATGTATTCTCATTTTCTTATGTATTTATAATGGCA
ATGATGATACTGATGATATTTTAAGATGATGCCAGACCACAGGCTGATTTCTGCGTCTTTTGCCGAACGC
AGTGCATGTGCGGTTGTTGTTTTTTGGAATAGTTTCAATTTTCGGACTGTCCGCTTTGATTTCAGTTTCT
TGGCTTATTCAAAAAGCAAAGTAAAGCCAAAAAAGCGAGATGGCAATACCAAATGCGGCAAAACGGTAGT
GGAAGGAAAGGGGTGCGGGGCAGCGGAAGGAAGGGTGGGGCGGGGCGTGGCGGGGTCTGTGGCTGGGCGC
GACGTCACCGACGTTGGAGCCACTCCTTTGACCATGTGTGCGTGTGTGTATTATTCGTGTCTCGCCACTC
GCCGGTTGTTTTTTTCTTTTTATCTCGCTCTCTCTAGCGCCATCTCGTACGCATGCTCAACGCACCGCAT
GTTGCCGTGTCCTTTATGCGTCATTTTGGCTCGAAATAGGCAATTATTTAAACAAAGATTAGTCAACGAA
AACGCTAAAATAAATAAGTCTACAATATGGTTACTTATTGCCATGTGTGTGCAGCCAACGATAGCAACAA
AAGCAACAACACAGTGGCTTTCCCTCTTTCACTTTTTGTTTGCAAGCGCGTGCGAGCAAGACGGCACGAC
CGGCAAACGCAATTACGCTGACAAAGAGCAGACGAAGTTTTGGCCGAAAAACATCAAGGCGCCTGATACG
AATGCATTTGCAATAACAATTGCGATATTTAATATTGTTTATGAAGCTGTTTGACTTCAAAACACACAAA
AAAAAAAATAAAACAAATTATTTGAAAGAGAATTAGGAATCGGACAGCTTATCGTTACGGGCTAACAGCA
CACCGAGACGAAATAGCTTACCTGACGTCACAGCCTCTGGAAGAACTGCCGCCAAGCAGAGAGAGAGAGA
AAAAGAGGGAGAGCAGCTTAGACCGCATGTGCTTGTGTGTGAGGCGTCTCTCTCTTCGTCTCCTGTTTGC
GCAAACGCATAGACTGCACTGAGAAAATCGATTACCTATTTTTTATGAATGAATATTTGCACTATTACTA
TTCAAAACTATTAAGATAGCAATCACATTCAATAGCCAAATACTATACCACCTGAGCGATGCAACGAAAT
GATCAATTTGAGCAAAAATGCTGCATATTTAGGACGGCATCATTATAGAAATGCTTCTTGCTGTGTACTT
TTCTCTCGTCTGGCAGCTGTTTCGCCGTTATTGTTAAAACCGGCTTAAGTTAGGTGTGTTTTCTACGACT
AGTGATGCCCCTACTAGAAGATGTGTGTTGCACAAATGTCCCTGAATAACCAATTTGAAGTGCAGATAGC
AGTAAACGTAAGCTAATATGAATATTATTTAACTGTAATGTTTTAATATCGCTGGACATTACTAATAAAC
CCACTATAAACACATGTACATATGTATGTTTTGGCATACAATGAGTAGTTGGGGAAAAAATGTGTAAAAG
CACCGTGACCATCACAGCATAAAGATAACCAGCTGAAGTATCGAATATGAGTAACCCCCAAATTGAATCA
CATGCCGCAACTGATAGGACCCATGGAAGTACACTCTTCATGGCGATATACAAGACACACACAAGCACGA
ACACCCAGTTGCGGAGGAAATTCTCCGTAAATGAAAACCCAATCGGCGAACAATTCATACCCATATATGG
TAAAAGTTTTGAACGCGACTTGAGAGCGGAGAGCATTGCGGCTGATAAGGTTTTAGCGCTAAGCGGGCTT
TATAAAACGGGCTGCGGGACCAGTTTTCATATCACTACCGTTTGAGTTCTTGTGCTGTGTGGATACTCCT
CCCGACACAAAGCCGCTCCATCAGCCAGCAGTCGTCTAATCCAGAGACCCCGGATCGGGGTACCAACATG
GACGCACAAACACGACGACGTGAGCGTCGCGCTGAGAAACAAGCTCAATGGAAAGCTGCAAACGGTGGAT
CTCCTCCACATATGGCTTACCCATACGATGTTCCAGATTACGCTCCTCCAAGCTTGATGGATCGCGGACA
TGGCGGAGCCAAGCGGGCTGGACGAGGCGGTGGTGGACGTTATGGTGGCGGCTTCGGCTCCAGGGATTAC
CGTCAAAGCTCTGGCGGCGGCGGTGGCGGACGCAGTGGACCGCCACCACGTAGCGGTGGTTCCGGATCAG
GAGGCGGCGGCGGCAGTTACCGCAGCAATGGAAACTCGTACGGCGGCAATTCGGGCGGCGGTGGATACTA
TGGCGGCGGCGCCGGTGGTGGCTCCTATGGCGGCTCCTACGGCGGCGGCAGTGCCTCGCACTCTTCGAAC
GCACCCGACTGGTGGGCTCAATGAGCGGCCGCTCGAGTCTAGAGGGCCCGCGGTTCGAAGGTAAGCCTAT
CCCTAACCCTCTCCTCGGTCTCGATTCTACGCGTACCGGTCATCATCACCATCACCATTGAGTTTAAACC
CGCTGATCAGCCTCGACTGTGCCTTCTAAGGCCTGAGCTCGCTGATCAGCCTCGATCGAGGATCCAGACA
TGATAAGATACATTGATGAGTTTGGACAAACCACAACTAGAATGCAGTGAAAAAAATGCTTTATTTGTGA
AATTTGTGATGCTATTGCTTTATTTGTAACCATTATAAGCTGCAATAAACAAGTTAACAACAACAATTGC
ATTCATTTTATGTTTCAGGTTCAGGGGGAGGTGTGGGAGGTTTTTTAAAGCAAGTAAAACCTCTACAAAT
GTGGTATGGCTGATTATGATCAGTCGACCGATGCCCTTGAGAGCCTTCAACCCAGTCAGCTCCTTCCGGT
GGGCGCGGGGCATGACTATCGTCGCCGCACTTATGACTGTCTTCTTTATCATGCAACTCGTAGGACAGGT
GCCGGCAGCGCTCTGGGTCATTTTCGGCGAGGACCGCTTTCGCTGGAGCGCGACGATGATCGGCCTGTCG
CTTGCGGTATTCGGAATCTTGCACGCCCTCGCTCAAGCCTTCGTCACTGGTCCCGCCACCAAACGTTTCG
GCGAGAAGCAGGCCATTATCGCCGGCATGGCGGCCGACGCGCTGGGCTACGTCTTGCTGGCGTTCGCGAC
GCGAGGCTGGATGGCCTTCCCCATTATGATTCTTCTCGCTTCCGGCGGCATCGGGATGCCCGCGTTGCAG
GCCATGCTGTCCAGGCAGGTAGATGACGACCATCAGGGACAGCTTCAAGGATCGCTCGCGGCTCTTACCA
GCCAGCAAAAGGCCAGGAACCGTAAAAAGGCCGCGTTGCTGGCGTTTTTCCATAGGCTCCGCCCCCCTGA
CGAGCATCACAAAAATCGACGCTCAAGTCAGAGGTGGCGAAACCCGACAGGACTATAAAGATACCAGGCG
TTTCCCCCTGGAAGCTCCCTCGTGCGCTCTCCTGTTCCGACCCTGCCGCTTACCGGATACCTGTCCGCCT
TTCTCCCTTCGGGAAGCGTGGCGCTTTCTCAATGCTCACGCTGTAGGTATCTCAGTTCGGTGTAGGTCGT
TCGCTCCAAGCTGGGCTGTGTGCACGAACCCCCCGTTCAGCCCGACCGCTGCGCCTTATCCGGTAACTAT
CGTCTTGAGTCCAACCCGGTAAGACACGACTTATCGCCACTGGCAGCAGCCACTGGTAACAGGATTAGCA
GAGCGAGGTATGTAGGCGGTGCTACAGAGTTCTTGAAGTGGTGGCCTAACTACGGCTACACTAGAAGGAC
AGTATTTGGTATCTGCGCTCTGCTGAAGCCAGTTACCTTCGGAAAAAGAGTTGGTAGCTCTTGATCCGGC
AAACAAACCACCGCTGGTAGCGGTGGTTTTTTTGTTTGCAAGCAGCAGATTACGCGCAGAAAAAAAGGAT
CTCAAGAAGATCCTTTGATCTTTTCTACGGGGTCTGACGCTCAGTGGAACGAAAACTCACGTTAAGGGAT
TTTGGTCATGAGATTATCAAAAAGGATCTTCACCTAGATCCTTTTAAATTAAAAATGAAGTTTTAAATCA
ATCTAAAGTATATATGAGTAAACTTGGTCTGACAGTTACCAATGCTTAATCAGTGAGGCACCTATCTCAG
CGATCTGTCTATTTCGTTCATCCATAGTTGCCTGACTCCCCGTCGTGTAGATAACTACGATACGGGAGGG
CTTACCATCTGGCCCCAGTGCTGCAATGATACCGCGAGACCCACGCTCACCGGCTCCAGATTTATCAGCA
ATAAACCAGCCAGCCGGAAGGGCCGAGCGCAGAAGTGGTCCTGCAACTTTATCCGCCTCCATCCAGTCTA
TTAATTGTTGCCGGGAAGCTAGAGTAAGTAGTTCGCCAGTTAATAGTTTGCGCAACGTTGTTGCCATTGC
TGCAGGCATCGTGGTGTCACGCTCGTCGTTTGGTATGGCTTCATTCAGCTCCGGTTCCCAACGATCAAGG
CGAGTTACATGATCCCCCATGTTGTGCAAAAAAGCGGTTAGCTCCTTCGGTCCTCCGATCGTTGTCAGAA
GTAAGTTGGCCGCAGTGTTATCACTCATGGTTATGGCAGCACTGCATAATTCTCTTACTGTCATGCCATC
CGTAAGATGCTTTTCTGTGACTGGTGAGTACTCAACCAAGTCATTCTGAGAATAGTGTATGCGGCGACCG
AGTTGCTCTTGCCCGGCGTCAACACGGGATAATACCGCGCCACATAGCAGAACTTTAAAAGTGCTCATCA
TTGGAAAACGTTCTTCGGGGCGAAAACTCTCAAGGATCTTACCGCTGTTGAGATCCAGTTCGATGTAACC
CACTCGTGCACCCAACTGATCTTCAGCATCTTTTACTTTCACCAGCGTTTCTGGGTGAGCAAAAACAGGA
AGGCAAAATGCCGCAAAAAAGGGAATAAGGGCGACACGGAAATGTTGAATACTCATACTCTTCCTTTTTC
AATATTATTGAAGCATTTATCAGGGTTATTGTCTCATGAGCGGATACATATTTGAATGTATTTAGAAAAA
TAAACAAATAGGGGTTCCGCGCACATTTCCCCGAAAAGTGCCACCTGACGTCTAAGAAACCATTATTATC
ATGACATTAACCTATAAAAATAGGCGTATCACGAGGCCCTTTCGT
Features (pLannotate 1.2.2; 11 found; start..end, strand, type, name):
     56..2568    +  promoter       Ac5 promoter: Drosophila melanogaster actin 5C promoter
   2588..2653    +  CDS            N (fragment): REGN_LAMBD - Experimental evidence at protein level: Swiss-Prot protein existence level 1. Plays a role as a transcriptional antitermination factor that allows the virus to initiate its lytic phase. Activates expression of the delayed viral early genes by modifying host RNA polymerase (RNAP) into a form that is resistant to termination signals. This antitermination function requires the host NusA protein which serves to stabilize the interaction between antitermination protein N and host RNA polymerase. From Escherichia phage lambda (Bacteriophage lambda).
   2678..2704    +  CDS            3xHA (fragment): three tandem HA epitope tags
   2708..3031    +  CDS            bel (fragment): DDX3_DROME - Experimental evidence at protein level: Swiss-Prot protein existence level 1. ATP-dependent RNA helicase that is essential and required for cellular function, larval growth, and for male and female fertility. Also required for RNA interference (RNAi), double-stranded RNA induces potent and specific gene silencing, by acting downstream of dsRNA internalization. RNAi is mediated by the RNA-induced silencing complex (RISC), a sequence-specific, multicomponent nuclease that destroys or silences messenger RNAs homologous to the silencing trigger. From Drosophila melanogaster (Fruit fly
   3070..3111    +  CDS            V5 tag: epitope tag from simian virus 5
   3211..3345    -  polyA_signal   SV40 poly(A) signal: SV40 polyadenylation signal
   3368..3452    -  CDS            large T antigen (fragment): large T antigen from SV40 (simian virus 40)
   3453..3923    +  CDS            TcR (fragment): tetracycline efflux protein; tet; confers resistance to tetracycline
   3967..4555    -  rep_origin     ori: high-copy-number ColE1/pMB1/pBR322/pUC origin of replication
   4726..5586    -  CDS            AmpR: β-lactamase; bla; confers resistance to ampicillin, carbenicillin, and related antibiotics
   5587..5691    -  promoter       AmpR promoter: bla
