[The description below was written by a language model from this plasmid's Addgene catalogue record and pLannotate feature annotations shown in this document.]
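Description:
pAc5.1B-lambdaN-HA-DmBelle_695-798_B is a 5,785 nt insect expression plasmid. The catalogue lists its backbone as unknown, but the name and annotated parts point to a pAc5.1-type vector. It is propagated in E. coli through a ColE1/pUC-family origin and selected with ampicillin via the β-lactamase gene and its own promoter. The catalogue lists it as low copy even though the origin is annotated as a high-copy type. A partial tetracycline resistance fragment and a short SV40 large T antigen fragment are also detected. These appear to be non-functional backbone remnants rather than working markers. No selection marker for insect cells is annotated, which fits use by transient transfection.

Expression is driven by the Drosophila melanogaster actin 5C (Ac5) promoter, a strong constitutive promoter commonly used in fly cell lines. Downstream lies a fusion open reading frame. It begins with a short fragment of the bacteriophage lambda N protein, followed by an HA epitope annotated as a fragment of a 3xHA tag, whose length matches a single copy. Next comes a fragment of Belle (bel), the Drosophila DDX3-family ATP-dependent RNA helicase; the name gives residues 695–798, the C-terminal region of the protein. A vector-encoded V5 tag is annotated after the insert, but the record does not show whether it is translated in frame. An SV40 polyadenylation signal ends the unit.

The lambda N peptide binds boxB RNA hairpins, so fusions of this kind are typically used in tethering assays. In these, the protein fragment is recruited to a boxB-containing reporter mRNA to test its effect on translation or stability, with HA allowing detection. The record itself states only insect expression of the Belle fragment.
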