Addgene plasmid #145937: pAc5.1B-lambdaN-HA-DmBelle_695-798_B
Purpose: Insect Expression of DmBelle_695-798
Depositing lab: Elisa Izaurralde. Depositing organization: Max Planck Institute for Developmental Biology.
Backbone
  Vector backbone: Unknown
  Vector type: Insect Expression
Growth in bacteria
  Bacterial resistance: Ampicillin, 100 μg/mL
  Growth temperature: 37°C
  Growth strain: DH5alpha
  Copy number: Low Copy
Gene/Insert
  Gene/Insert name: DmBelle_695-798
  Species: D. melanogaster (fly)
  Entrez Gene: bel (a.k.a. Dmel_CG9748, BEL, Bel, CG9748, DmRH6, Dmel\CG9748, L3, anon-85Ab, cap, cg9748, l(3)85Ac, l(3)L3, l(3)L4740, l(3)S047110, l(3)S097074, ms(3)Pneo85A, ms(3)neo30)
  Cloning method: Unknown
Terms and licenses: Academic/Nonprofit Terms; Industry Terms: Not Available to Industry
Depositor comments: Plasmids from this collection were made available to the research community and donated after the lab closed. Please note that the sequence provided by the depositing laboratory may be theoretical/predicted or based on Sanger sequencing results. There may be discrepancies between sequencing results obtained by Addgene and the depositor sequence. If an Addgene verified sequence is not available, please contact before placing your order to request that our lab fully sequence the plasmid.
How to cite: pAc5.1B-lambdaN-HA-DmBelle_695-798_B was a gift from Elisa Izaurralde (Addgene plasmid # 145937 ; http://n2t.net/addgene:145937 ; RRID:Addgene_145937)
